>Addgene plasmid #81090 | SIVl | depositor full sequence | sequence record 164491 | SIVl sequence 4391 bps
CTTCAGCATCTTTTACTTTCACCAGCGTTTCTGGGTGAGCAAAAACAGGAAGGCAAAATGCCGCAAAAAA
GGGAATAAGGGCGACACGGAAATGTTGAATACTCATACTCTTCCTTTTTCAATATTATTGAAGCATTTAT
CAGGGTTATTGTCTCATGAGCGGATACATATTTGAAGTATCGTTCGAATTAATTAATTTCCTCAACATAA
CGAGAACACACAGGGGCGCTATCGCACAGAATCAAATTCGATGACTGGAAATTTTTTGTTAATTTCAGAG
GTCGCCTGACGCATATACCTTTTTCAACTGAAAAATTGGGAGAAAAAGGAAAGGTGAGAGCGCCGGAACC
GGCTTTTCATATAGAATAGAGAAGCGTTCATGACTAAATGCTTGCATCACAATACTTGAACTTGACAATA
TTATTTAAGGACCTATTGTTTTTTCCATGTAAAACGACGGCCAGTGCATGCGTATCGGACGTCTCCCTTC
ATGGTCATAGCTGTTTCCTGATAACTTCGTATAATGTATGCTATACGAAGTTATTCTGTAGGCGAACCTA
ACCGGCCAATTTTCCAAGACCGCTCTGCCGCTGAGCTTGCACCCGTGCCGCTACACAACACCCACACATC
CGTAAACCCCCCGCCATCGGTATCACCAAGGTTGTCTATGACGAGGCGTACAAGAGGACGTGGGGGCCGC
CTCTCCAATGTCACCAATAGGAAAAAAGAAAGACCGAGTGCGAGTTTCTGACAGAAGCCTCAAGAATTTT
TTTTCTTTCTTCGACTATGCTGGAGGTAGAGATGATCGAGGCAGTAGTCAAGTATATATAAATTAATTAG
TTCCACCACCTTCTTTTCTTGTGTTGCTCCTTTCGATGCTATTTCTGGCTTTTTCTAATTTTTTTCATCG
TTTCTTACTTTCTTCCTAATATATAAATTCTTTTGCATTTTCATTCTTCCTCTCCATTTGTTCATTCTCC
TTAAATTTTTTTTAGGTCTCCTTTCTTTCAAGAAACACAGTCATCGAACTATAATTAACTAAACATGTCA
GCACCTAAGAAGATAGTAGTATTACCTGGAGACCACGTAGGACAGGAGATAACAGCAGAGGCAATAAAGG
TATTAAAGGCAATATCAGACGTAAGGTCAAACGTAAAGTTCGACTTCGAGAACCACTTAATAGGAGGAGC
AGCAATAGACGCAACAGGAGTACCTTTACCTGACGAGGCATTAGAGGCATCAAAGAAGGCAGACGCAGTA
TTATTAGGAGCAGTAGGAGGACCTAAGTGGGGAACAGGATCAGTAAGGCCTGAGCAGGGATTATTAAAGA
TAAGGAAGGAGTTACAGTTATACGCAAACTTAAGGCCTTGCAACTTCGCATCAGACTCATTATTAGACTT
ATCACCTATAAAGCCTCAGTTCGCAAAGGGAACAGACTTCGTAGTAGTAAGGGAGTTAGTAGGAGGAATA
TACTTCGGAAAGAGGAAGGAGGACGACGGAGACGGAGTAGCATGGGACTCAGAGCAGTACACAGTACCTG
AGGTACAGAGGATAACAAGGATGGCAGCATTCATGGCATTACAGCACGAGCCTCCTTTACCTATATGGTC
ATTAGACAAGGCAAACGTATTAGCATCATCAAGGTTATGGAGGAAGACAGTAGAGGAGACAATAAAGAAC
GAGTTCCCTACATTAAAGGTACAGCACCAGTTAATAGACTCAGCAGCAATGATATTAGTAAAGAACCCTA
CACACTTAAACGGAATAATAATAACATCAAACATGTTCGGAGACATAATATCAGACGAGGCATCAGTAAT
ACCTGGATCATTAGGATTATTACCTTCAGCATCATTAGCATCATTACCTGACAAGAACACAGCATTCGGA
TTATACGAGCCTTGCCACGGATCAGCACCTGACTTACCTAAGAACAAGGTAAACCCTATAGCAACAATAT
TATCAGCAGCAATGATGTTAAAGTTATCATTAAACTTACCTGAGGAGGGAAAGGCAATAGAGGACGCAGT
AAAGAAGGTATTAGACGCAGGAATAAGGACAGGAGACTTAGGAGGATCAAACTCAACAACAGAGGTAGGA
GACGCAGTAGCAGAGGAGGTAAAGAAGATATTAGCATGAGAATATTGATAAATTTAAATTTTGGAATGAG
GGTTGTCCTTTCCTTTACAATAGAGGCATTTGAGTGAGTAGGTTTTATCACCTTCTTGCTCTTATTAAAT
CGCAGTTGTCTTTCCGGTATGTGCTTGACTGAGGAACAATATTTTATTCATGATACATTTCCATGCTACG
CATATCGTCATCCACATGGAAGGTAATTTTCTTCTGTGGCCTTTCATATAGTTGTGAATGGTAGAACAAT
CTTCATATAATAACTTCGTATAATGTATGCTATACGAAGTTATTAATACGACTCACTATAGGGCGAATTG
GAGCTCCACCGCGGTGGCGGCCGCTCTAGAACTAGTGGATCCCCCGGGCTGCAGGAATTCGATATCAAGC
TTATCGATACCGTCGACCTCGAGGGGGGGCCCGGTACCCAGCTTTTGTTCCCTTTAGTGAGGGTTAATTT
CCTGTAAACTTTATAAATGAAATTCATAATAGAAACGACACGAAATTACAAAATGGAATATGTTCATAGG
GTAGACGAAACTATATACGCAATCTACATACATTTATCAAGAAGGAGAAAAAGGAGGATGTAAAGGAATA
CAGGTAAGCAAATTGATACTAATGGCTCAACGTGATAAGGAAAAAGAATTGCACTTTAACATTAATATTG
ACAAGGAGGAGGGCACCACACAAAAAGTTAGGTGTAACAGAAAATTTAATTAATTCGAAGGCCGCGTTGC
TGGCGTTTTTCCATAGGCTCCGCCCCCCTGACGAGCATCACAAAAATCGACGCTCAAGTCAGAGGTGGCG
AAACCCGACAGGACTATAAAGATACCAGGCGTTTCCCCCTGGAAGCTCCCTCGTGCGCTCTCCTGTTCCG
ACCCTGCCGCTTACCGGATACCTGTCCGCCTTTCTCCCTTCGGGAAGCGTGGCGCTTTCTCATAGCTCAC
GCTGTAGGTATCTCAGTTCGGTGTAGGTCGTTCGCTCCAAGCTGGGCTGTGTGCACGAACCCCCCGTTCA
GCCCGACCGCTGCGCCTTATCCGGTAACTATCGTCTTGAGTCCAACCCGGTAAGACACGACTTATCGCCA
CTGGCAGCAGCCACTGGTAACAGGATTAGCAGAGCGAGGTATGTAGGCGGTGCTACAGAGTTCTTGAAGT
GGTGGCCTAACTACGGCTACACTAGAAGAACAGTATTTGGTATCTGCGCTCTGCTGAAGCCAGTTACCTT
CGGAAAAAGAGTTGGTAGCTCTTGATCCGGCAAACAAACCACCGCTGGTAGCGGTGGTTTTTTTGTTTGC
AAGCAGCAGATTACGCGCAGAAAAAAAGGATCTCAAGAAGATCCTTTGATCTTTTCTACGGGGTCTGACG
CTCAGTGGAACGAAAACTCACGTTAAGGGATTTTGGTCATGAGATTATCAAAAAGGATCTTCACCTAGAT
CCTTTTAAATTAAAAATGAAGTTTTAAATCAATCTAAAGTATATATGAGTAAACTTGGTCTGACAGTTAC
CAATGCTTAATCAGTGAGGCACCTATCTCAGCGATCTGTCTATTTCGTTCATCCATAGTTGCCTGACTGC
CCGTCGTGTAGATAACTACGATACGGGAGGGCTTACCATCTGGCCCCAGTGCTGCAATGATACCGCGAGA
CCCACGCTCACCGGCTCCAGATTTATCAGCAATAAACCAGCCAGCCGGAAGGGCCGAGCGCAGAAGTGGT
CCTGCAACTTTATCCGCCTCCATCCAGTCTATTAATTGTTGCCGGGAAGCTAGAGTAAGTAGTTCGCCAG
TTAATAGTTTGCGCAACGTTGTTGCCATTGCTACAGGCATCGTGGTGTCACGCTCGTCGTTTGGTATGGC
TTCATTCAGCTCCGGTTCCCAACGATCAAGGCGAGTTACATGATCCCCCATGTTGTGAAAAAAAGCGGTT
AGCTCCTTCGGTCCTCCGATCGTTGTCAGAAGTAAGTTGGCCGCAGTGTTATCACTCATGGTTATGGCAG
CACTGCATAATTCTCTTACTGTCATGCCATCCGTAAGATGCTTTTCTGTGACTGGTGAGTACTCAACCAA
GTCATTCTGAGAATAGTGTATGCGGCGACCGAGTTGCTCTTGCCCGGCGTCAATACGGGATAATACCGCG
CCACATAGCAGAACTTTAAAAGTGCTCATCATTGGAAAACGTTCTTCGGGGCGAAAACTCTCAAGGATCT
TACCGCTGTTGAGATCCAGTTCGATGTAACCCACTCGTGCACCCAACTGAT
Features (pLannotate 1.2.2; 11 found; start..end, strand, type, name):
    107..170     -  promoter       AmpR promoter: bla
    197..447     +  promoter       LEU2 promoter (fragment): S. cerevisiae LEU2
    448..466     -  CDS            lacZα (fragment): LacZα fragment of β-galactosidase; lacZ fragment
    511..544     -  protein_bind   loxP: Cre-mediated recombination occurs in the 8-bp core sequence (GCATACAT). Cre recombinase
   1045..2136    +  CDS            LEU2: LEU3_YEAST - Experimental evidence at protein level: Swiss-Prot protein existence level 1. Catalyzes the oxidation of 3-carboxy-2-hydroxy-4- methylpentanoate (3-isopropylmalate) to 3-carboxy-4-methyl-2- oxopentanoate. The product decarboxylates to 4-methyl-2 oxopentanoate. From Saccharomyces cerevisiae (strain ATCC 204508 / S288c) (Baker's yeast).
   2390..2423    -  protein_bind   loxP: Cre-mediated recombination occurs in the 8-bp core sequence (GCATACAT). Cre recombinase
   2424..2442    +  promoter       T7 promoter: promoter for bacteriophage T7 RNA polymerase
   2451..2558    +  misc_feature   MCS: pBluescript multiple cloning site
   2571..2589    -  promoter       T3 promoter: promoter for bacteriophage T3 RNA polymerase
   2878..3466    -  rep_origin     ori: high-copy-number ColE1/pMB1/pBR322/pUC origin of replication
   3637..106     -  CDS            AmpR (across the origin): β-lactamase; bla; confers resistance to ampicillin, carbenicillin, and related antibiotics
