[The description below was written by a language model from this plasmid's Addgene catalogue record and pLannotate feature annotations shown in this document.]
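Description:
SIVl (Single Integration Vector LEU) is a 4,391 bp empty cloning backbone for budding yeast, designed to place a cassette as a single copy into the LEU2 locus of Saccharomyces cerevisiae rather than to replicate episomally. The feature table shows no yeast origin or centromere, consistent with an integrating design. In E. coli it is maintained at high copy through a ColE1/pUC-type origin and selected with ampicillin via the β-lactamase gene and its promoter. In yeast, integrants are selected by leucine prototrophy conferred by the LEU2 marker, which encodes 3-isopropylmalate dehydrogenase.

The LEU2 coding sequence sits between two loxP sites annotated on the same strand, an arrangement that normally allows Cre recombinase to excise the intervening marker after integration, so the auxotrophic selection can be reused; this matches the Cre/Lox vector-type listing. A separate fragment of the LEU2 promoter region lies outside the floxed cassette and presumably serves as one of the homology regions directing recombination to the LEU2 locus, although the record does not describe the targeting arms or the linearisation strategy explicitly. Immediately downstream of the second loxP site is a pBluescript-derived multiple cloning site flanked by T7 and T3 promoters, along with a small lacZα remnant elsewhere. The catalogue entry states that the vector carries two MCS, but only one is annotated in the feature table. No yeast promoter, terminator or insert is included for the payload, so users supply their own expression cassette, for example a reporter or tagged gene, for stable single-copy expression in yeast.
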