Addgene plasmid #81090: SIVl
Purpose: (Empty Backbone) Single Integration Vector LEU - Cloning vector for single integration into the LEU2 locus of S.cerevisiae containing two MCS.
Depositing lab: Serge Pelet. Depositing organization: Universite de Lausanne (UNIL). Publication: New families of single integration vectors and gene tagging plasmids for genetic manipulations in budding yeast. Wosika V, Durandau E, Varidel C, Aymoz D, Schmitt M, Pelet S. Mol Genet Genomics. 2016 Dec;291(6):2231-2240. Epub 2016 Sep 16. 10.1007/s00438-016-1249-1 PubMed 27637489.
Backbone
  Vector backbone: SIVl
  Backbone size (bp): 4391
  Vector type: Yeast Expression, Cre/Lox
  Selectable markers: LEU2
Growth in bacteria
  Bacterial resistance: Ampicillin, 100 μg/mL
  Growth temperature: 37°C
  Growth strain: DH5alpha
  Copy number: High Copy
Terms and licenses: Academic/Nonprofit Terms; Industry Terms: Not Available to Industry
How to cite: SIVl was a gift from Serge Pelet (Addgene plasmid # 81090 ; http://n2t.net/addgene:81090 ; RRID:Addgene_81090)
