>Addgene plasmid #81090 | SIVl | depositor partial sequence | sequence record 154230 | pLEU2 - recombination site 1
TTTCCTCAACATAACGAGAACACACAGGGGCGCTATCGCACAGAATCAAATTCGATGACTGGAAATTTTT
TGTTAATTTCAGAGGTCGCCTGACGCATATACCTTTTTCAACTGAAAAATTGGGAGAAAAAGGAAAGGTG
AGAGCGCCGGAACCGGCTTTTCATATAGAATAGAGAAGCGTTCATGACTAAATGCTTGCATCACAATACT
TGAACTTGACAATATTATTTAAGGACCTATTGTTTTTTCCA
