>Addgene plasmid #81090 | SIVl | depositor partial sequence | sequence record 154231 | tLEU2 - recombination site 2
TTCCTGTAAACTTTATAAATGAAATTCATAATAGAAACGACACGAAATTACAAAATGGAATATGTTCATA
GGGTAGACGAAACTATATACGCAATCTACATACATTTATCAAGAAGGAGAAAAAGGAGGATGTAAAGGAA
TACAGGTAAGCAAATTGATACTAATGGCTCAACGTGATAAGGAAAAAGAATTGCACTTTAACATTAATAT
TGACAAGGAGGAGGGCACCACACAAAAAGTTAGGTGTAACAGAAAATTTAAT
