>Addgene plasmid #81090 | SIVl | depositor partial sequence | sequence record 154232 | TEF promoter S.kudriavzevii
TCTGTAGGCGAACCTAACCGGCCAATTTTCCAAGACCGCTCTGCCGCTGAGCTTGCACCCGTGCCGCTAC
ACAACACCCACACATCCGTAAACCCCCCGCCATCGGTATCACCAAGGTTGTCTATGACGAGGCGTACAAG
AGGACGTGGGGGCCGCCTCTCCAATGTCACCAATAGGAAAAAAGAAAGACCGAGTGCGAGTTTCTGACAG
AAGCCTCAAGAATTTTTTTTCTTTCTTCGACTATGCTGGAGGTAGAGATGATCGAGGCAGTAGTCAAGTA
TATATAAATTAATTAGTTCCACCACCTTCTTTTCTTGTGTTGCTCCTTTCGATGCTATTTCTGGCTTTTT
CTAATTTTTTTCATCGTTTCTTACTTTCTTCCTAATATATAAATTCTTTTGCATTTTCATTCTTCCTCTC
CATTTGTTCATTCTCCTTAAATTTTTTTTAGGTCTCCTTTCTTTCAAGAAACACAGTCATCGAACTATAA
TTAACTAAAC
