>Addgene plasmid #81090 | SIVl | depositor partial sequence | sequence record 154233 | TEF terminator C.glabrata
GAATATTGATAAATTTAAATTTTGGAATGAGGGTTGTCCTTTCCTTTACAATAGAGGCATTTGAGTGAGT
AGGTTTTATCACCTTCTTGCTCTTATTAAATCGCAGTTGTCTTTCCGGTATGTGCTTGACTGAGGAACAA
TATTTTATTCATGATACATTTCCATGCTACGCATATCGTCATCCACATGGAAGGTAATTTTCTTCTGTGG
CCTTTCATATAGTTGTGAATGGTAGAACAATCTTCATATA
