>Addgene plasmid #81090 | SIVl | addgene partial sequence | sequence record 164489 | AmpSeq-F 5'-ctcatgagcggatacatatttgaa-3'
TTTCCTCAACATAACGAGAACACACAGGGGCGCTATCGCACAGAATCAAATTCGATGACTGGAAATTTTT
TGTTAATTTCAGAGGTCGCCTGACGCATATACCTTTTTCAACTGAAAAATTGGGAGAAAAAGGAAAGGTG
AGAGCGCCGGAACCGGCTTTTCATATAGAATAGAGAAGCGTTCATGACTAAATGCTTGCATCACAATACT
TGAACTTGACAATATTATTTAAGGACCTATTGTTTTTTCCATGTAAAACGACGGCCAGTGCATGCGTATC
GGACGTCTCCCTTCATGGTCATAGCTGTTTCCTGATAACTTCGTATAATGTATGCTATACGAAGTTATTC
TGTAGGCGAACCTAACCGGCCAATTTTCCAAGACCGCTCTGCCGCTGAGCTTGCACCCGTGCCGCTACAC
AACACCCACACATCCGTAAACCCCCCGCCATCGGTATCACCAAGGTTGTCTATGACGAGGCGTACAAGAG
GACGTGGGGGCCGCCTCTCCAATGTCACCAATAGGAAAAAAGAAAGACCGAGTGCGAGTTTCTGACAGAA
GCCTCAAGAATTTTTTTTCTTTCTTCGACTATGCTGGAGGTAGAGATGATCGAGGCAGTAGTCAAGTATA
TATAAATTAATTAGTTCCACCACCTTCTTTTCTTGTGTTGCTCCTTTCGATGCTATTTCTGGCTTTTTCT
AATTTTTTTCATCGTTTCTTACTTTCTTCCTAATATATAAATTCTTTTGCATTTTCATTCTTCCTCTCCA
TTTGTTCATTCTCCTTAAATTTTTTTTAGGTCTCCTTTCTTTCAAGAAACACAGTCATCGAACTATAATT
AACTAAACATGTCAGCACCTAAGAAGATAGTAGTATTACCTGGAGACCACGTAGGACAGGAGATAACAGC
AGAGGCAATAAAGGTATTAAAGGCAATATCAGACGTAAGGTCAAACGTAAAGTTCGACTTCGAGAACCAC
TTAATAGGAGGAGCAGCAATAGACGCAACAGGAGTACCTTT
