>Addgene plasmid #81090 | SIVl | addgene partial sequence | sequence record 164490 | pBR322ori-F 5'-GGGAAACGCCTGGTATCTTT-3'
CTCTGACTTGAGCGTCGATTTTTGTGATGCTCGTCAGGGGGGCGGAGCCTATGGAAAAACGCCAGCAACG
CGGCCTTCGAATTAATTAAATTTTCTGTTACACCTAACTTTTTGTGTGGTGCCCTCCTCCTTGTCAATAT
TAATGTTAAAGTGCAATTCTTTTTCCTTATCACGTTGAGCCATTAGTATCAATTTGCTTACCTGTATTCC
TTTACATCCTCCTTTTTCTCCTTCTTGATAAATGTATGTAGATTGCGTATATAGTTTCGTCTACCCTATG
AACATATTCCATTTTGTAATTTCGTGTCGTTTCTATTATGAATTTCATTTATAAAGTTTACAGGAAATTA
ACCCTCACTAAAGGGAACAAAAGCTGGGTACCGGGCCCCCCCTCGAGGTCGACGGTATCGATAAGCTTGA
TATCGAATTCCTGCAGCCCGGGGGATCCACTAGTTCTAGAGCGGCCGCCACCGCGGTGGAGCTCCAATTC
GCCCTATAGTGAGTCGTATTAATAACTTCGTATAGCATACATTATACGAAGTTATTATATGAAGATTGTT
CTACCATTCACAACTATATGAAAGGCCACAGAAGAAAATTACCTTCCATGTGGATGACGATATGCGTAGC
ATGGAAATGTATCATGAATAAAATATTGTTCCTCAGTCAAGCACATACCGGAAAGACAACTGCGATTTAA
TAAGAGCAAGAAGGTGATAAAACCTACTCACTCAAATGCCTCTATTGTAAAGGAAAGGACAACCCTCATT
CCAAAATTTAAATTTATCAATATTCTCATGCTAATATCTTCTTTACCTCCTCTGCTACTGCGTCTCCTAC
CTCTGTTGTTGAGTTTGATCCTCCTAAGTCTCCTGTCCTTATTCCTGCGTC
